>Addgene plasmid #37481 | pRK5 Flag Grb10 wt long | addgene full sequence | sequence record 314042 | Addgene NGS Result
GACATTGATTATTGACTAGTTATTAATAGTAATCAATTACGGGGTCATTAGTTCATAGCCCATATATGGA
GTTCCGCGTTACATAACTTACGGTAAATGGCCCGCCTGGCTGACCGCCCAACGACCCCCGCCCATTGACG
TCAATAATGACGTATGTTCCCATAGTAACGCCAATAGGGACTTTCCATTGACGTCAATGGGTGGAGTATT
TACGGTAAACTGCCCACTTGGCAGTACATCAAGTGTATCATATGCCAAGTACGCCCCCTATTGACGTCAA
TGACGGTAAATGGCCCGCCTGGCATTATGCCCAGTACATGACCTTATGGGACTTTCCTACTTGGCAGTAC
ATCTACGTATTAGTCATCGCTATTACCATGGTGATGCGGTTTTGGCAGTACATCAATGGGCGTGGATAGC
GGTTTGACTCACGGGGATTTCCAAGTCTCCACCCCATTGACGTCAATGGGAGTTTGTTTTGGCACCAAAA
TCAACGGGACTTTCCAAAATGTCGTAACAACTCCGCCCCATTGACGCAAATGGGCGGTAGGCGTGTACGG
TGGGAGGTCTATATAAGCAGAGCTCGTTTAGTGAACCGTCAGATCGCCTGGAGACGCCATCCACGCTGTT
TTGACCTCCATAGAAGACACCGGGACCGATCCAGCCTCCGCGGCCGGGAACGGTGCATTGGAACGCGGAT
TCCCCGTGCCAAGAGTGACGTAAGTACCGCCTATAGAGTCTATAGGCCCACCCCCTTGGCTTCGTTAGAA
CGCGGCTACAATTAATACATAACCTTATGTATCATACACATACGATTTAGGTGACACTATAGAATAACAT
CCACTTTGCCTTTCTCTCCACAGGTGTCCACTCCCAGGTCCAACTGCACCTCGGTTCTATCGATTGAATT
CACCATGGAAATGGACTACAAGGATGACGATGACAAGGGTGGTGGTGGTGGTGCGTCGACGATGGCTTTA
GCCGGCTGCCCAGATTCCTTTTTGCACCATCCGTACTACCAGGACAAGGTGGAGCAGACACCTCGCAGTC
AACAAGACCCGGCAGGACCAGGACTCCCCGCACAGTCTGACCGACTTGCGAATCACCAGGAGGATGATGT
GGACCTGGAAGCCCTGGTGAACGATATGAATGCATCCCTGGAGAGCCTGTACTCGGCCTGCAGCATGCAG
TCAGACACGGTGCCCCTCCTGCAGAATGGCCAGCATGCCCGCAGCCAGCCTCGGGCTTCAGGCCCTCCTC
GGTCCATCCAGCCACAGGTGTCCCCAAGGCAGAGGGTGCAGCGCTCCCAGCCTGTGCACATCCTCGCTGT
CAGGCGCCTTCAGGAGGAAGACCAGCAGTTTAGAACCTCATCTCTGCCGGCCATCCCCAATCCTTTTCCT
GAACTCTGTGGCCCTGGGAGCCCCCCTGTGCTCACGCCGGGTTCTTTACCTCCGAGCCAGGCCGCCGCAA
AGCAGGATGTTAAAGTCTTTAGTGAAGATGGGACAAGCAAAGTGGTGGAGATTCTAGCAGACATGACAGC
CAGAGACCTGTGCCAATTGCTGGTTTACAAAAGTCACTGTGTGGATGACAACAGCTGGACACTAGTGGAG
CACCACCCGCACCTAGGATTAGAGAGGTGCTTGGAAGACCATGAGCTGGTGGTCCAGGTGGAGAGTACCA
TGGCCAGTGAGAGTAAATTTCTATTCAGGAAGAATTACGCAAAATACGAGTTCTTTAAAAATCCCATGAA
TTTCTTCCCAGAACAGATGGTTACTTGGTGCCAGCAGTCAAATGGCAGTCAAACCCAGCTTTTGCAGAAT
TTTCTGAACTCCAGTAGTTGTCCTGAAATTCAAGGGTTTTTGCATGTGAAAGAGCTGGGAAAGAAATCAT
GGAAAAAGCTGTATGTGTGTTTGCGGAGATCTGGCCTTTATTGCTCCACCAAGGGAACTTCAAAGGAACC
CAGACACCTGCAGCTGCTGGCCGACCTGGAGGACAGCAACATCTTCTCCCTGATCGCTGGCAGGAAGCAG
TACAACGCCCCTACAGACCACGGGCTCTGCATAAAGCCAAACAAAGTCAGGAATGAAACTAAAGAGCTGA
GGTTGCTCTGTGCAGAGGACGAGCAAACCAGGACGTGCTGGATGACAGCGTTCAGACTCCTCAAGTATGG
AATGCTCCTTTACCAGAATTACCGAATCCCTCAGCAGAGGAAGGCCTTGCTGTCCCCGTTCTCGACGCCA
GTGCGCAGTGTCTCCGAGAACTCCCTCGTGGCAATGGATTTTTCTGGGCAAACAGGACGCGTGATAGAGA
ATCCGGCGGAGGCCCAGAGCGCAGCCCTGGAGGAGGGCCACGCCTGGAGGAAGCGAAGCACACGGATGAA
CATCCTAGGTAGCCAAAGTCCCCTCCACCCTTCTACCCTAAGTACAGTGATTCACAGGACACAGCACTGG
TTTCACGGGAGGATCTCCAGGGAGGAATCCCACAGGATCATTAAACAGCAAGGGCTCGTGGATGGGCTTT
TTCTCCTCCGTGACAGCCAGAGTAATCCAAAGGCATTTGTACTCACACTGTGTCATCACCAGAAAATTAA
AAATTTCCAGATCTTACCTTGCGAGGACGACGGGCAGACGTTCTTCAGCCTAGATGACGGGAACACCAAA
TTCTCTGACCTGATCCAGCTGGTTGACTTTTACCAGCTGAACAAAGGAGTCCTGCCTTGCAAACTCAAGC
ACCACTGCATCCGAGTGGCCTTATGAGCGGCCGCTAAGTAAGTAAGGATCCCCAGCTTGGCCGCCATGGC
CCAACTTGTTTATTGCAGCTTATAATGGTTACAAATAAAGCAATAGCATCACAAATTTCACAAATAAAGC
ATTTTTTTCACTGCATTCTAGTTGTGGTTTGTCCAAACTCATCAATGTATCTTATCATGTCTGGATCGGG
AATTAATTCGGCGCAGCACCATGGCCTGAAATAACCTCTGAAAGAGGAACTTGGTTAGGTACCTTCTGAG
GCGGAAAGAACCAGCTGTGGAATGTGTGTCAGTTAGGGTGTGGAAAGTCCCCAGGCTCCCCAGCAGGCAG
AAGTATGCAAAGCATGCATCTCAATTAGTCAGCAACCAGGTGTGGAAAGTCCCCAGGCTCCCCAGCAGGC
AGAAGTATGCAAAGCATGCATCTCAATTAGTCAGCAACCATAGTCCCGCCCCTAACTCCGCCCATCCCGC
CCCTAACTCCGCCCAGTTCCGCCCATTCTCCGCCCCATGGCTGACTAATTTTTTTTATTTATGCAGAGGC
CGAGGCCGCCTCGGCCTCTGAGCTATTCCAGAAGTAGTGAGGAGGCTTTTTTGGAGGCCTAGGCTTTTGC
AAAAAGCTGTTAACAGCTTGGCACTGGCCGTCGTTTTACAACGTCGTGACTGGGAAAACCCTGGCGTTAC
CCAACTTAATCGCCTTGCAGCACATCCCCCTTTCGCCAGCTGGCGTAATAGCGAAGAGGCCCGCACCGAT
CGCCCTTCCCAACAGTTGCGCAGCCTGAATGGCGAATGGCGCCTGATGCGGTATTTTCTCCTTACGCATC
TGTGCGGTATTTCACACCGCATA
[142 nt withheld, positions 3594-3735]
C
[141 nt withheld, positions 3737-3877]
CCTTTGACGTTGGAGTCCACGTTCTTT
[37 nt withheld, positions 3905-3941]
ACCCTATCTCGGGCTATTCTTTTGATTTATAAGGGATTTTGCCGATTTCGGCCTATTGGTTAAAAAATGA
GCTGATTTAACAAAAATTTAACGCGAATTTTAACAAAATATTAACGTTTACAATTTTATGGTGCACTCTC
AGTACAATCTGCTCTGATGCCGCATAGTTAAGCCAGCCCCGACACCCGCCAACACCCGCTGACGCGCCCT
GACGGGCTTGTCTGCTCCCGGCATCCGCTTACAGACAAGCTGTGACCGTCTCCGGGAGCTGCATGTGTCA
GAGGTTTTCACCGTCATCACCGAAACGCGCGAGACGAAAGGGCCTCGTGATACGCCTATTTTTATAGGTT
AATGTCATGATAATAATGGTTTCTTAGACGTCAGGTGGCACTTTTCGGGGAAATGTGCGCGGAACCCCTA
TTTGTTTATTTTTCTAAATACATTCAAATATGTATCCGCTCATGAGACAATAACCCTGATAAATGCTTCA
ATAATATTGAAAAAGGAAGAGTATGAGTATTCAACATTTCCGTGTCGCCCTTATTCCCTTTTTTGCGGCA
TTTTGCCTTCCTGTTTTTGCTCACCCAGAAACGCTGGTGAAAGTAAAAGATGCTGAAGATCAGTTGGGTG
CACGAGTGGGTTACATCGAACTGGATCTCAACAGCGGTAAGATCCTTGAGAGTTTTCGCCCCGAAGAACG
TTTTCCAATGATGAGCACTTTTAAAGTTCTGCTATGTGGCGCGGTATTATCCCGTATTGACGCCGGGCAA
GAGCAACTCGGTCGCCGCATACACTATTCTCAGAATGACTTGGTTGAGTACTCACCAGTCACAGAAAAGC
ATCTTACGGATGGCATGACAGTAAGAGAATTATGCAGTGCTGCCATAACCATGAGTGATAACACTGCGGC
CAACTTACTTCTGACAACGATCGGAGGACCGAAGGAGCTAACCGCTTTTTTGCACAACATGGGGGATCAT
GTAACTCGCCTTGATCGTTGGGAACCGGAGCTGAATGAAGCCATACCAAACGACGAGCGTGACACCACGA
TGCCTGTAGCAATGGCAACAACGTTGCGCAAACTATTAACTGGCGAACTACTTACTCTAGCTTCCCGGCA
ACAATTAATAGACTGGATGGAGGCGGATAAAGTTGCAGGACCACTTCTGCGCTCGGCCCTTCCGGCTGGC
TGGTTTATTGCTGATAAATCTGGAGCCGGTGAGCGTGGGTCTCGCGGTATCATTGCAGCACTGGGGCCAG
ATGGTAAGCCCTCCCGTATCGTAGTTATCTACACGACGGGGAGTCAGGCAACTATGGATGAACGAAATAG
ACAGATCGCTGAGATAGGTGCCTCACTGATTAAGCATTGGTAACTGTCAGACCAAGTTTACTCATATATA
CTTTAGATTGATTTAAAACTTCATTTTTAATTTAAAAGGATCTAGGTGAAGATCCTTTTTGATAATCTCA
TGACCAAAATCCCTTAACGTGAGTTTTCGTTCCACTGAGCGTCAGACCCCGTAGAAAAGATCAAAGGATC
TTCTTGAGATCCTTTTTTTCTGCGCGTAATCTGCTGCTTGCAAACAAAAAAACCACCGCTACCAGCGGTG
GTTTGTTTGCCGGATCAAGAGCTACCAACTCTTTTTCCGAAGGTAACTGGCTTCAGCAGAGCGCAGATAC
CAAATACTGTTCTTCTAGTGTAGCCGTAGTTAGGCCACCACTTCAAGAACTCTGTAGCACCGCCTACATA
CCTCGCTCTGCTAATCCTGTTACCAGTGGCTGCTGCCAGTGGCGATAAGTCGTGTCTTACCGGGTTGGAC
TCAAGACGATAGTTACCGGATAAGGCGCAGCGGTCGGGCTGAACGGGGGGTTCGTGCACACAGCCCAGCT
TGGAGCGAACGACCTACACCGAACTGAGATACCTACAGCGTGAGCTATGAGAAAGCGCCACGCTTCCCGA
AGGGAGAAAGGCGGACAGGTATCCGGTAAGCGGCAGGGTCGGAACAGGAGAGCGCACGAGGGAGCTTCCA
GGGGGAAACGCCTGGTATCTTTATAGTCCTGTCGGGTTTCGCCACCTCTGACTTGAGCGTCGATTTTTGT
GATGCTCGTCAGGGGGGCGGAGCCTATGGAAAAACGCCAGCAACGCGGCCTTTTTACGGTTCCTGGCCTT
TTGCTGGCCTTTTGCTCACATGTTCTTTCCTGCGTTATCCCCTGATTCTGTGGATAACCGTATTACCGCC
TTTGAGTGAGCTGATACCGCTCGCCGCAGCCGAACGACCGAGCGCAGCGAGTCAGTGAGCGAGGAAGCGG
AAGAGCGCCCAATACGCAAACCGCCTCTCCCCGCGCGTTGGCCGATTCATTAATGCAGCTGGCACGACAG
GTTTCCCGACTGGAAAGCGGGCAGTGAGCGCAACGCAATTAATGTGAGTTAGCTCACTCATTAGGCACCC
CAGGCTTTACACTTTATGCTTCCGGCTCGTATGTTGTGTGGAATTGTGAGCGGATAACAATTTCACACAG
GAAACAGCTATGACATGATTACGAATTAATTCGAGCTCGCCC
Features (pLannotate 1.2.2; 21 found; start..end, strand, type, name):
      1..380     +  enhancer       CMV enhancer: human cytomegalovirus immediate early enhancer
    381..584     +  promoter       CMV promoter: human cytomegalovirus (CMV) immediate early promoter
    720..763     +  intron         CMV intron (fragment): modified intron A from human cytomegalovirus
    815..833     +  promoter       SP6 promoter: promoter for bacteriophage SP6 RNA polymerase
    837..874     +  CDS            IgH signal sequence (fragment): signal sequence from the mouse immunoglobulin heavy chain variable region
    927..947     +  CDS            FLAG (fragment): FLAG® epitope tag, followed by an enterokinase cleavage site
    972..2753    +  CDS            GRB10: GRB10_HUMAN - Also known as GRBIR, KIAA0207. Experimental evidence at protein level: Swiss-Prot protein existence level 1. Adapter protein which modulates coupling of a number of cell surface receptor kinases with specific signaling pathways. Binds to, and suppress signals from, activated receptors tyrosine kinases, including the insulin (INSR) and insulin-like growth factor (IGF1R) receptors. The inhibitory effect can be achieved by 2 mechanisms: interference with the signaling pathway and increased receptor degradation. Delays and reduces AKT1 phosphorylation in response to insulin stimulati
   2803..2937    +  polyA_signal   SV40 poly(A) signal: SV40 polyadenylation signal
   3006..3363    +  promoter       SV40 promoter: SV40 enhancer and early promoter
   3382..3536    +  CDS            lacZα (fragment): LacZα fragment of β-galactosidase; lacZ fragment
   3542..3593    -  misc_feature   bom (fragment): basis of mobility region from pBR322
   3612..3992    +  rep_origin     M13 ori (sequence partly withheld): M13 bacteriophage origin of replication; arrow indicates direction of (+) strand synthesis
   4068..4117    -  misc_feature   bom (fragment): basis of mobility region from pBR322
   4219..4254    -  CDS            rop (fragment): Rop protein, which maintains plasmids at low copy number; rop
   4349..4453    +  promoter       AmpR promoter: bla
   4454..5314    +  CDS            AmpR: β-lactamase; bla; confers resistance to ampicillin, carbenicillin, and related antibiotics
   5485..6073    +  rep_origin     ori: high-copy-number ColE1/pMB1/pBR322/pUC origin of replication
   6256..6348    +  CDS            lacI (fragment): lac repressor; lacI; The lac repressor binds to the lac operator to inhibit transcription in E. coli. This inhibition can be relieved by adding lactose or isopropyl-β-D-thiogalactopyranoside (IPTG).
   6361..6382    +  protein_bind   CAP binding site: CAP binding activates transcription in the presence of cAMP. E. coli catabolite activator protein
   6397..6427    +  promoter       lac promoter: promoter for the E. coli lac operon
   6435..6451    +  protein_bind   lac operator: The lac repressor binds to the lac operator to inhibit transcription in E. coli. This inhibition can be relieved by adding lactose or isopropyl-β-D-thiogalactopyranoside (IPTG). lac repressor encoded by lacI
