[The description below was written by a language model from this plasmid's Addgene catalogue record and pLannotate feature annotations shown in this document.]
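Description:
pRK5 Flag Grb10 wt long is a mammalian expression plasmid built on the pRK5-FLAG backbone (about 4.7 kb without insert; the sequenced construct is 6,503 nt). It carries human GRB10 in its wild-type long form, recorded as isoform a of 594 amino acids. It is propagated in E. coli as a high-copy plasmid through a ColE1/pUC-type origin and selected with ampicillin via the β-lactamase gene. An M13 phage origin is also annotated. So are short remnants of lacZα, lacI, rop and bom, along with a lac promoter/operator, which appear to be backbone leftovers rather than functional parts. No mammalian selection marker is annotated. An SV40 enhancer/early promoter region lies downstream of the expression cassette without an annotated drug-resistance gene behind it.

The expression cassette is driven by the human cytomegalovirus immediate early enhancer and promoter, followed by a fragment of CMV intron A and an SP6 promoter, which also serves as the 5′ sequencing primer site. A FLAG epitope supplied by the backbone sits upstream of the roughly 1.8 kb GRB10 coding sequence, which was cloned between SalI and NotI sites that remain intact, giving an N-terminally FLAG-tagged protein. Transcripts end at an SV40 polyadenylation signal. The annotation software also flags a partial match to a mouse IgH signal sequence just before the tag, whose significance the record does not explain.

GRB10 is an adapter protein that binds activated receptor tyrosine kinases, including the insulin and IGF1 receptors, and suppresses their signalling. The plasmid was deposited with a study of the mTOR-regulated phosphoproteome and mTORC1-mediated inhibition of growth factor signalling. It suits transient expression of FLAG-tagged GRB10 in mammalian cells, with detection or immunoprecipitation through the epitope tag.
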