Addgene plasmid #37481: pRK5 Flag Grb10 wt long
Depositing lab: David Sabatini. Depositing organization: Whitehead Institute for Biomedical Research. Publication: The mTOR-regulated phosphoproteome reveals a mechanism of mTORC1-mediated inhibition of growth factor signaling. Hsu PP, Kang SA, Rameseder J, Zhang Y, Ottina KA, Lim D, Peterson TR, Choi Y, Gray NS, Yaffe MB, Marto JA, Sabatini DM. Science. 2011 Jun 10;332(6035):1317-22. 10.1126/science.1199498 PubMed 21659604.
Backbone
  Vector backbone: pRK5-FLAG
  Backbone size w/o insert (bp): 4700
  Vector type: Mammalian Expression
Growth in bacteria
  Bacterial resistance: Ampicillin, 100 μg/mL
  Growth temperature: 37°C
  Growth strain: DH5alpha
  Copy number: High Copy
Gene/Insert
  Gene/Insert name: Grb10
  Species: H. sapiens (human)
  Insert size (bp): 1785
  Mutation: isoform a, 594aa
  GenBank ID: NM_005311.4
  Entrez Gene: GRB10 (a.k.a. GRB-IR, Grb-10, IRBP, MEG1, RSS)
  Tag / fusion protein: Flag (N terminal on backbone)
  Cloning method: Restriction Enzyme; 5′ cloning site SalI (not destroyed); 3′ cloning site NotI (not destroyed)
  Sequencing primers: 5′ SP6; 3′ SV40pA-R
Terms and licenses: Academic/Nonprofit Terms; Industry Terms: Not Available to Industry
How to cite: pRK5 Flag Grb10 wt long was a gift from David Sabatini (Addgene plasmid # 37481 ; http://n2t.net/addgene:37481 ; RRID:Addgene_37481)
